Addgene plasmid #49965: MLM3747
Purpose: Expresses a mutant TALE-TET1CD (inactive catalytic domain of TET1) fusion protein engineered to bind a site in the human beta-globin (HBB) gene for use as a control
Depositing lab: Keith Joung. Depositing organization: Massachusetts General Hospital. Publication: Targeted DNA demethylation and activation of endogenous genes using programmable TALE-TET1 fusion proteins. Maeder ML, Angstman JF, Richardson ME, Linder SJ, Cascio VM, Tsai SQ, Ho QH, Sander JD, Reyon D, Bernstein BE, Costello JF, Wilkinson MF, Joung JK. Nat Biotechnol. 2013 Oct 9. doi: 10.1038/nbt.2726. PubMed 24108092.
Backbone
  Vector backbone: pJFA334E9
  Backbone manufacturer: Joung lab (Addgene plasmid #49237)
  Vector type: TALEN
Growth in bacteria
  Bacterial resistance: Ampicillin, 100 μg/mL
  Growth temperature: 37°C
  Growth strain: XL1 Blue
  Copy number: Unknown
Gene/Insert
  Gene/Insert name: 3x Flag Tet1CDmut HB-6 (alt names: HB-6; human beta-globin (HBB) site #6)
  Species: H. sapiens (human)
  Mutation: catalytic domain of TET1 inactive (H1671Y and D1673A mutations)
  Entrez Gene: HBB (a.k.a. CD113t-C, ECYT6, beta-globin)
  Promoter: EF1a
  Tag / fusion protein: 3x FLAG (N terminal on backbone)
  Cloning method: Restriction Enzyme; 5′ cloning site BsmBI (unknown if destroyed); 3′ cloning site BsmBI (unknown if destroyed)
  Sequencing primers: 5′ EF1a-F 5'-TCAAGCCTCAGACAGTGGTTC-3'; 3′ OJA199 5'-CACCATCACAGCAGTTGG-3'
Terms and licenses: Academic/Nonprofit Terms; Industry Terms: Not Available to Industry
Depositor comments: TALE target site is: TGCTACTAAAAACATCCTCC. Note that due to the TET1 mutations, this plasmid neither demethylated the proximal CpGs nor activated HBB gene expression. See Supplementary Figure 13 of associated publication for amino acid sequences of backbone and TALE repeat array.
How to cite: MLM3747 was a gift from Keith Joung (Addgene plasmid # 49965 ; http://n2t.net/addgene:49965 ; RRID:Addgene_49965)
