[The description below was written by a language model from this plasmid's Addgene catalogue record.]
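Description:
MLM3747 is a mammalian expression plasmid built on the pJFA334E9 backbone, a TALE-effector vector catalogued under the TALEN type, although here the payload is an epigenetic effector fusion rather than a nuclease. It is propagated in E. coli under ampicillin selection. The record does not state the origin of replication or the copy number, and no feature table is provided, so other backbone elements cannot be described.

The insert, driven by the EF1a promoter, encodes a customized TALE repeat array named HB-6, engineered to recognize a site (site #6) in the human beta-globin (HBB) gene. This array is fused to the catalytic domain of the TET1 hydroxylase and carries an N-terminal 3x FLAG tag supplied by the backbone for detection of the protein. The TALE array was introduced by restriction cloning through BsmBI sites, a type IIS enzyme commonly used for modular assembly of repeat arrays. The TET1 domain bears the H1671Y and D1673A substitutions, which inactivate its catalytic activity.

Active TALE-TET1CD fusions are used to direct demethylation of CpGs near a chosen locus and thereby activate endogenous genes. This mutant version binds the same HBB site but cannot carry out that chemistry. According to the depositor, it neither demethylated the proximal CpGs nor activated HBB expression. It therefore serves as a negative control, allowing effects that depend on TET1 enzymatic activity to be distinguished from those caused simply by TALE binding or by expression of the fusion protein.
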