>Addgene plasmid #49965 | MLM3747 | depositor partial sequence | sequence record 74530 | TALE sequence
ATGGTGGACTTGAGGACACTCGGTTATTCGCAACAGCAACAGGAGAAAATCAAGCCTAAGGTCAGGAGCA
CCGTCGCGCAACACCACGAGGCGCTTGTGGGGCATGGCTTCACTCATGCGCATATTGTCGCGCTTTCACA
GCACCCTGCGGCGCTTGGGACGGTGGCTGTCAAATACCAAGATATGATTGCGGCCCTGCCCGAAGCCACG
CACGAGGCAATTGTAGGGGTCGGTAAACAGTGGTCGGGAGCGCGAGCACTTGAGGCGCTGCTGACTGTGG
CGGGTGAGCTTAGGGGGCCTCCGCTCCAGCTCGACACCGGGCAGCTGCTGAAGATCGCGAAGAGAGGGGG
AGTAACAGCGGTAGAGGCAGTGCACGCCTGGCGCAATGCGCTCACCGGGGCCCCCTTGAACCTGACCCCA
GACCAGGTAGTCGCAATCGCGAACAATAATGGGGGAAAGCAAGCCCTGGAAACCGTGCAAAGGTTGTTGC
CGGTCCTTTGTCAAGACCACGGCCTTACACCGGAGCAAGTCGTGGCCATTGCATCCCACGACGGTGGCAA
ACAGGCTCTTGAGACGGTTCAGAGACTTCTCCCAGTTCTCTGTCAAGCCCACGGGCTGACTCCCGATCAA
GTTGTAGCGATTGCGTCCAACGGTGGAGGGAAACAAGCATTGGAGACTGTCCAACGGCTCCTTCCCGTGT
TGTGTCAAGCCCACGGTTTGACGCCTGCACAAGTGGTCGCCATCGCCTCCAATATTGGCGGTAAGCAGGC
GCTGGAAACAGTACAGCGCCTGCTGCCTGTACTGTGCCAGGATCATGGACTGACCCCAGACCAGGTAGTC
GCAATCGCGTCACATGACGGGGGAAAGCAAGCCCTGGAAACCGTGCAAAGGTTGTTGCCGGTCCTTTGTC
AAGACCACGGCCTTACACCGGAGCAAGTCGTGGCCATTGCAAGCAATGGGGGTGGCAAACAGGCTCTTGA
GACGGTTCAGAGACTTCTCCCAGTTCTCTGTCAAGCCCACGGGCTGACTCCCGATCAAGTTGTAGCGATT
GCGTCGAACATTGGAGGGAAACAAGCATTGGAGACTGTCCAACGGCTCCTTCCCGTGTTGTGTCAAGCCC
ACGGTTTGACGCCTGCACAAGTGGTCGCCATCGCCTCCAATATTGGCGGTAAGCAGGCGCTGGAAACAGT
ACAGCGCCTGCTGCCTGTACTGTGCCAGGATCATGGACTGACCCCAGACCAGGTAGTCGCAATCGCGTCG
AACATTGGGGGAAAGCAAGCCCTGGAAACCGTGCAAAGGTTGTTGCCGGTCCTTTGTCAAGACCACGGCC
TTACACCGGAGCAAGTCGTGGCCATTGCAAGCAACATCGGTGGCAAACAGGCTCTTGAGACGGTTCAGAG
ACTTCTCCCAGTTCTCTGTCAAGCCCACGGGCTGACTCCCGATCAAGTTGTAGCGATTGCGTCGAACATT
GGAGGGAAACAAGCATTGGAGACTGTCCAACGGCTCCTTCCCGTGTTGTGTCAAGCCCACGGTTTGACGC
CTGCACAAGTGGTCGCCATCGCCAGCCATGATGGCGGTAAGCAGGCGCTGGAAACAGTACAGCGCCTGCT
GCCTGTACTGTGCCAGGATCATGGACTGACCCCAGACCAGGTAGTCGCAATCGCGTCGAACATTGGGGGA
AAGCAAGCCCTGGAAACCGTGCAAAGGTTGTTGCCGGTCCTTTGTCAAGACCACGGCCTTACACCGGAGC
AAGTCGTGGCCATTGCAAGCAATGGGGGTGGCAAACAGGCTCTTGAGACGGTTCAGAGACTTCTCCCAGT
TCTCTGTCAAGCCCACGGGCTGACTCCCGATCAAGTTGTAGCGATTGCGTCGCATGACGGAGGGAAACAA
GCATTGGAGACTGTCCAACGGCTCCTTCCCGTGTTGTGTCAAGCCCACGGTTTGACGCCTGCACAAGTGG
TCGCCATCGCCAGCCATGATGGCGGTAAGCAGGCGCTGGAAACAGTACAGCGCCTGCTGCCTGTACTGTG
CCAGGATCATGGACTGACCCCAGACCAGGTAGTCGCAATCGCGTCAAACGGAGGGGGAAAGCAAGCCCTG
GAAACCGTGCAAAGGTTGTTGCCGGTCCTTTGTCAAGACCACGGCCTTACACCGGAGCAAGTCGTGGCCA
TTGCATCCCACGACGGTGGCAAACAGGCTCTTGAGACGGTTCAGAGACTTCTCCCAGTTCTCTGTCAAGC
CCACGGGCTGACACCCGAACAGGTGGTCGCCATTGCTTCCCACGACGGAGGACGGCCAGCCTTGGAG
