>Addgene plasmid #49965 | MLM3747 | addgene partial sequence | sequence record 76005 | EF1a-F 5'-TCAAGCCTCAGACAGTGGTTC-3'
AGCGGCCGCCACCATGGACTACAAAGACCATGACGGTGATTATAAAGATCATGACATCGATTACAAGGAT
GACGATGACAAGATGGCCCCCAAGAAGAAGAGGAAGGTGGGCATTCACCGCGGGGTACCTATGGTGGACT
TGAGGACACTCGGTTATTCGCAACAGCAACAGGAGAAAATCAAGCCTAAGGTCAGGAGCACCGTCGCGCA
ACACCACGAGGCGCTTGTGGGGCATGGCTTCACTCATGCGCATATTGTCGCGCTTTCACAGCACCCTGCG
GCGCTTGGGACGGTGGCTGTCAAATACCAAGATATGATTGCGGCCCTGCCCGAAGCCACGCACGAGGCAA
TTGTAGGGGTCGGTAAACAGTGGTCGGGAGCGCGAGCACTTGAGGCGCTGCTGACTGTGGCGGGTGAGCT
TAGGGGGCCTCCGCTCCAGCTCGACACCGGGCAGCTGCTGAAGATCGCGAAGAGAGGGGGAGTAACAGCG
GTAGAGGCAGTGCACGCCTGGCGCAATGCGCTCACCGGGGCCCCCTTGAACCTGACCCCAGACCAGGTAG
TCGCAATCGCGAACAATAATGGGGGAAAGCAAGCCCTGGAAACCGTGCAAAGGTTGTTGCCGGTCCTTTG
TCAAGACCACGGCCTTACACCGGAGCAAGTCGTGGCCATTGCATCCCACGACGGTGGCAAACAGGCTCTT
GAGACGGTTCAGAGACTTCTCCCAGTTCTCTGTCAAGCCCACGGGCTGACTCCCGATCAAGTTGTAGCGA
TTGCGTCCAACGGTGGAGGGAAACAAGCATTGGAGACTGTCCAACGGCTCCTTCCCGTGTTGTGTCAAGC
CCACGGTTTGACGCCTGCACAAGTGGTCGCCATCGCCTCCAATATTGGCGGTAAGCAGGCGCTGGAAACA
GTACAGCGCC
