>Addgene plasmid #49965 | MLM3747 | addgene partial sequence | sequence record 76973 | hTET1-F 5'-ACCCTACCGACAGAAGATGC-3'
GGCTGTTCATGGAGTATGTACTTTAATGGCTGTAAGTTTGGTAGAAGCCCAAGCCCCAGAAGATTTAGAA
TTGATCCAAGCTCTCCCTTACATGAAAAAAACCTTGAAGATAACTTACAGAGTTTGGCTACACGATTAGC
TCCAATTTATAAGCAGTATGCTCCAGTAGCTTACCAAAATCAGGTGGAATATGAAAATGTTGCCCGAGAA
TGTCGGCTTGGCAGCAAGGAAGGTCGACCCTTCTCTGGGGTCACTGCTTGCCTGGACTTCTGTGCTCATC
CCTACAGGGCCATTCACAACATGAATAATGGAAGCACTGTGGTTTGTACCTTAACTCGAGAAGATAACCG
CTCTTTGGGTGTTATTCCTCAAGATGAGCAGCTCCATGTGCTACCTCTTTATAAGCTTTCAGACACAGAT
GAGTTTGGCTCCAAGGAAGGAATGGAAGCCAAGATCAAATCTGGGGCCATCGAGGTCCTGGCACCCCGCC
GCAAAAAAAGAACGTGTTTCACTCAGCCTGTTCCCCGTTCTGGAAAGAAGAGGGCTGCGATGATGACAGA
GGTTCTTGCACATAAGATAAGGGCAGTGGAAAAGAAACCTATTCCCCGAATCAAGCGGAAGAATAACTCA
ACAACAACAAACAACAGTAAGCCTTCGTCACTGCCAACCTTAGGGAGTAACACTGAGACCGTGCAACCTG
AAGTAAAAAGTGAAACCGAACCCCATTTTATCTTAAAAAGTTCAGACAACACTAAAACTTATTCGCTGAT
GCCATCCGCTCCTCACCCAGTGAAAGAGGCATCTCCAGGCTTCTCCTGGTCCCCGAAGACTGCTTCAGCC
ACACCAGCTCCACTGAAGAATGACGCAACAGCCTCATGCGGGTTTTCA
